>Addgene plasmid #36283 | pHEH-4 | depositor full sequence | sequence record 45428 | pHEH-4 sequence 6685 bps
GCAAACTATTAACTGGCGAACTACTTACTCTAGCTTCCCGGCAACAATTAATAGACTGGATGGAGGCGGA
TAAAGTTGCAGGACCACTTCTGCGCTCGGCCCTTCCGGCTGGCTGGTTTATTGCTGATAAATCTGGAGCC
GGTGAGCGTGGGTCTCGCGGTATCATTGCAGCACTGGGGCCAGATGGTAAGCCCTCCCGTATCGTAGTTA
TCTACACGACGGGGAGTCAGGCAACTATGGATGAACGAAATAGACAGATCGCTGAGATAGGTGCCTCACT
GATTAAGCATTGGTAACTGTCAGACCAAGTTTACTCATATATACTTTAGATTGATT
[125 nt withheld, positions 337-461]
C
[141 nt withheld, positions 463-603]
CCTTTGACGTTGGAGTCCACGTTCTTTAATAGTGGACTCTTGTTCCAAACTTGAACAACACTCAACCCTA
TCTCGGGCTATTCTTTTGATTTATAAGGGATTTTGCCGATTTCGGCCTATTGGTTAAAAAATGAGCTGAT
TTAACAAAAATTTAACGCGAATTTTAACAAAATATTAACGTTTACAATTTAAAAGGATCTAGGTGAAGAT
CCTTTTTGATAATCTCATGACCAAAATCCCTTAACGTGAGTTTTCGTTCCACTGAGCGTCAGACCCCGTA
GAAAAGATCAAAGGATCTTCTTGAGATCCTTTTTTTCTGCGCGTAATCTGCTGCTTGCAAACAAAAAAAC
CACCGCTACCAGCGGTGGTTTGTTTGCCGGATCAAGAGCTACCAACTCTTTTTCCGAAGGTAACTGGCTT
CAGCAGAGCGCAGATACCAAATACTGTCCTTCTAGTGTAGCCGTAGTTAGGCCACCACTTCAAGAACTCT
GTAGCACCGCCTACATACCTCGCTCTGCTAATCCTGTTACCAGTCAGGCATTTGAGAAGCACACGGTCAC
ACTGCTTCCGGTAGTCAATAAACCGGTAAACCAGCAATAGACATAAGCGGCTATTTAACGACCCTGCCCT
GAACCGACGACCGGGTCGAATTTGCTTTCGAATTTCTGCCATTCATCCGCTTATTATCACTTATTCAGGC
GTAGCACCAGGCGTTTAAGGGCACCAATAACTGCCTTAAAAAAATTACGCCCCGCCCTGCCACTCATCGC
AGTACTGTTGTAATTCATTAAGCATTCTGCCGACATGGAAGCCATCACAGACGGCATGATGAACCTGAAT
CGCCAGCGGCATCAGCACCTTGTCGCCTTGCGTATAATATTTGCCCATGGTGAAAACGGGGGCGAAGAAG
TTGTCCATATTGGCCACGTTTAAATCAAAACTGGTGAAACTCACCCAGGGATTGGCTGAGACGAAAAACA
TATTCTCAATAAACCCTTTAGGGAAATAGGCCAGGTTTTCACCGTAACACGCCACATCTTGCGAATATAT
GTGTAGAAACTGCCGGAAATCGTCGTGGTATTCACTCCAGAGCGATGAAAACGTTTCAGTTTGCTCATGG
AAAACGGTGTAACAAGGGTGAACACTATCCCATATCACCAGCTCACCGTCTTTCATTGCCATACGGAATT
CCGGATGAGCATTCATCAGGCGGGCAAGAATGTGAATAAAGGCCGGATAAAACTTGTGCTTATTTTTCTT
TACGGTCTTTAAAAAGGCCGTAATATCCAGCTGAACGGTCTGGTTATAGGTACATTGAGCAACTGACTGA
AATGCCTCAAAATGTTCTTTACGATGCCATTGGGATATATCAACGGTGGTATATCCAGTGATTTTTTTCT
CCATTTTAGCTTCCTTAGCTCCTGAAAATCTCGATAACTCAAAAAATACGCCCGGTAGTGATCTTATTTC
ATTATGGTGAAAGTTGGAACCTCTTACGTGCCGATCAACGTCTCATTTTCGCCAAAAGTTGGCCCAGGGC
TTCCCGGTATCAACAGGGACACCAGGATTTATTTATTCTGCGAAGTGATCTTCCGTCACAGGTATTTATT
CGGCGCAAAGTGCGTCGGGTGATGCTGCCAACTTACTGATTTAGTGTATGATGGTGTTTTTGAGGTGCTC
CAGTGGCTTCTGTTTCTATCAGCTGTCCCTCCTGTTCAGCTACTGACGGGGTGGTGCGTAACGGCAAAAG
CACCGCCGGACATCAGCGCTAGCGGAGTGTATACTGGCTTACTATGTTGGCACTGATGAGGGTGTCAGTG
AAGTGCTTCATGTGGCAGGAGAAAAAAGGCTGCACCGGTGCGTCAGCAGAATATGTGATACAGGATATAT
TCCGCTTCCTCGCTCACTGACTCGCTACGCTCGGTCGTTCGACTGCGGCGAGCGGAAATGGCTTACGAAC
GGGGCGGAGATTTCCTGGAAGATGCCAGGAAGATACTTAACAGGGAAGTGAGAGGGCCGCGGCAAAGCCG
TTTTTCCATAGGCTCCGCCCCCCTGACAAGCATCACGAAATCTGACGCTCAAATCAGTGGTGGCGAAACC
CGACAGGACTATAAAGATACCAGGCGTTTCCCCCTGGCGGCTCCCTCGTGCGCTCTCCTGTTCCTGCCTT
TCGGTTTACCGGTGTCATTCCGCTGTTATGGCCGCGTTTGTCTCATTCCACGCCTGACACTCAGTTCCGG
GTAGGCAGTTCGCTCCAAGCTGGACTGTATGCACGAACCCCCCGTTCAGTCCGACCGCTGCGCCTTATCC
GGTAACTATCGTCTTGAGTCCAACCCGGAAAGACATGCAAAAGCACCACTGGCAGCAGCCACTGGTAATT
GATTTAGAGGAGTTAGTCTTGAAGTCATGCGCCGGTTAAGGCTAAACTGAAAGGACAAGTTTTGGTGACT
GCGCTCCTCCAAGCCAGTTACCTCGGTTCAAAGAGTTGGTAGCTCAGAGAACCTTCGAAAAACCGCCCTG
CAAGGCGGTTTTTTCGTTTTCAGAGCAAGAGATTACGCGCAGACCAAAACGATCTCAAGAAGATCATCTT
ATTAATCAGATAAAATATTTGCTCATGAGCCCGAAGTGGCGAGCCCGATCTTCCCCATCGGTGATGTCGG
CGATATAGGCGCCAGCAACCGCACCTGTGGCGCCGGTGATGCCGGCCACGATGCGTCCGGCGTAGAGGAT
CTGCTCATGTTTGACAGCTTATCATCGATGCATAATGTGCCTGTCAAATGGACGAAGCAGGGATTCTGCA
AACCCTATGCTACTCCGTCAAGCCGTCAATTGTCTGATTCGTTACCAATTATGACAACTTGACGGCTACA
TCATTCACTTTTTCTTCACAACCGGCACGGAACTCGCTCGGGCTGGCCCCGGTGCATTTTTTAAATACCC
GCGAGAAATAGAGTTGATCGTCAAAACCAACATTGCGACCGACGGTGGCGATAGGCATCCGGGTGGTGCT
CAAAAGCAGCTTCGCCTGGCTGATACGTTGGTCCTCGCGCCAGCTTAAGACGCTAATCCCTAACTGCTGG
CGGAAAAGATGTGACAGACGCGACGGCGACAAGCAAACATGCTGTGCGACGCTGGCGATATCAAAATTGC
TGTCTGCCAGGTGATCGCTGATGTACTGACAAGCCTCGCGTACCCGATTATCCATCGGTGGATGGAGCGA
CTCGTTAATCGCTTCCATGCGCCGCAGTAACAATTGCTCAAGCAGATTTATCGCCAGCAGCTCCGAATAG
CGCCCTTCCCCTTGCCCGGCGTTAATGATTTGCCCAAACAGGTCGCTGAAATGCGGCTGGTGCGCTTCAT
CCGGGCGAAAGAACCCCGTATTGGCAAATATTGACGGCCAGTTAAGCCATTCATGCCAGTAGGCGCGCGG
ACGAAAGTAAACCCACTGGTGATACCATTCGCGAGCCTCCGGATGACGACCGTAGTGATGAATCTCTCCT
GGCGGGAACAGCAAAATATCACCCGGTCGGCAAACAAATTCTCGTCCCTGATTTTTCACCACCCCCTGAC
CGCGAATGGTGAGATTGAGAATATAACCTTTCATTCCCAGCGGTCGGTCGATAAAAAAATCGAGATAACC
GTTGGCCTCAATCGGCGTTAAACCCGCCACCAGATGGGCATTAAACGAGTATCCCGGCAGCAGGGGATCA
TTTTGCGCTTCAGCCATACTTTTCATACTCCCGCCATTCAGAGAAGAAACCAATTGTCCATATTGCATCA
GACATTGCCGTCACTGCGTCTTTTACTGGCTCTTCTCGCTAACCAAACCGGTAACCCCGCTTATTAAAAG
CATTCTGTAACAAAGCGGGACCAAAGCCATGACAAAAACGCGTAACAAAAGTGTCTATAATCACGGCAGA
AAAGTCCACATTGATTATTTGCACGGCGTCACACTTTGCTATGCCATAGCATTTTTATCCATAAGATTAG
CGGATCCTACCTGACGCTTTTTATCGCAACTCTCTACTGTTTCTCCATACCCGTTTTTTTGGGCTAGCGA
ATTCGAGCTCGGTACCCGGGGATCCGCTAGCGAATTCGAGCTCGGTACCCGGGGATCCTCTAGAAATAAT
TTTGTTTAACTTTAAGAAGGAGATATACATATGTGGCGTTTTTTTTATACCAGCTTGCTTTTAATTTGCC
AGCCGTTGATATTGTGTTTTATTGGCTTGCTCAGTGTTAAATCTCCACGTTATCGTCAGCGTTTGGCTGA
ACGTTATGGTTTTTATCGCCATCCGCTAAAACCAGGCGGGATCTTTATCCACGCAGCCTCCGTAGGGGAA
GTGATTGCTGCGACACCGCTGGTTCGTCAATTGCAACAAGATTATCCACATTTATCCATTACTTTTACGA
CTTTTACGCCCACAGGTTCAGAGCGCGTCAAAGCCACTTTTGGAGATAGTGTTTTTCATTATTATCTCCC
CCTTGATTTACCTTTTTCGATCCATCGTTTTATTAATTTTGTACAACCTAAATTATGTATCGTGATGGAA
ACAGAACTTTGGCCTAATCTTATTCATCAATTATTTTTACGCAATATTCCATTTGTTATCGCTAATGCAC
GTTTATCTGCGCGTTCTGCGCATCGTTACGGAAAAATAAAAGCGCACTTACAAACAATGTGGTCACAAAT
TAGCTTGATTGCAGCGCAGGATAACATTAGTGGAAAACGCTATGCCACTTTGGGCTATCCAAAGGAAAAA
TTGAATATCACGGGCAATATTAAATATGATCTCAATACGAATGATGAACTATTACGTAAAATTGATTCAT
TGCGCACCCTTTGGAAACAAGATCGCCCAATATGGATTGCTGCCAGCACGCATAATGGAGAAGATGAAAT
CATTTTAAAATCTCACCGCGCTTTGTTAGCAAAATACCCAAATTTATTGTTATTGCTCGTTCCTCGCCAT
CCAGAGCGTTTTAATGTGGTGGCTGATTTACTTAAAAAGGAAAAATTTCAATTTATTCGTCGCTCCACAA
ATGAATTACCAAATGAAAATACCCAAGTGATTTTGGGCGATAGTATGGGCGAATTGATGTTGATGTATGG
CATTTCCGATATTGCTTTTGTGGGTGGAAGCCTTGTGAAACACGGGGGGCATAATCCTTTAGAACCTCTT
GCATTTAAAATGCCAGTGATTACTGGCAAGCATACTTTCAATTTTCCCGAGATATTTCGAATGCTGGTAG
AAGTGCAAGGTGTGTTGGAAGTTAATTCAACCGCAGATGCCTTAGAACGCGCCGTAGAAGCCTTATTAAA
CTCAAAAGAATCCCGCGAACGTTTAGGTAATGCTGGCTATGAAGTGCTGATGGAAAACCGAGGGGCATTA
CAGCGTTTGTTAGATTTATTAAAACCTTATTTGGAGCGCAATGTATGAAAGCTTGGCTGTTTTGGCGGAT
GAGAGAAGATTTTCAGCCTGATACAGATTAAATCAGAACGCAGAAGCGGTCTGATAAAACAGAATTTGCC
TGGCGGCAGTAGCGCGGTGGTCCCACCTGACCCCATGCCGAACTCAGAAGTGAAACGCCGTAGCGCCGAT
GGTAGTGTGGGGTCTCCCCATGCGAGAGTAGGGAACTGCCAGGCATCAAATAAAACGAAAGGCTCAGTCG
AAAGACTGGGCCTTTCGTTTTATCTGTTGTTTGTCGGTGAACGCTCTCCTGAGTAGGACAAATCCGCCGG
GAGCGGATTTGAACGTTGCGAAGCAACGGCCCGGAGGGTGGCGGGCAGGACGCCCGCCATAAACTGCCAG
GCATCAAATTAAGCAGAAGGCCATCCTGACGGATGGCCTTTTTGCGTTTCTACAAACTCTTTTGTTTATT
TTTCTAAATACATTCAAATATGTATCCGCTCATGAGACAATAACCCTGATAAATGCTTCAATAATATTGA
AAAAGGAAGAGTATGAGTATTCAACATTTCCGTGTCGCCCTTATTCCCTTTTTTGCGGCATTTTGCCTTC
CTGTTTTTGCTCACCCAGAAACGCTGGTGAAAGTAAAAGATGCTGAAGATCAGTTGGGTGCA
Features (pLannotate 1.2.2; 21 found; start..end, strand, type, name):
      1..295     +  CDS            bla(M) (fragment): β-lactamase lacking the signal sequence; bla(M); allows cytosolic expression of β-lactamase
    338..793     +  rep_origin     f1 ori (sequence partly withheld): f1 bacteriophage origin of replication; arrow indicates direction of (+) strand synthesis
    904..1137    +  rep_origin     ori (fragment): high-copy-number ColE1/pMB1/pBR322/pUC origin of replication
   1348..2007    -  CDS            CmR: chloramphenicol acetyltransferase; cat; confers resistance to chloramphenicol
   2008..2110    -  promoter       cat promoter: promoter of the E. coli cat gene encoding chloramphenicol acetyltransferase
   2231..2374    +  mobile_element IS1 (fragment): prokaryotic transposable element IS1
   2493..2548    -  rep_origin     RSF ori (fragment): Plasmids containing the RSF 1030 origin of replication can be propagated in E. coli cells that contain additional plasmids with compatible origins.
   2636..3181    -  rep_origin     p15A ori: Plasmids containing the medium-copy-number p15A origin of replication can be propagated in E. coli cells that contain a second plasmid with the ColE1 origin.
   3214..3334    -  CDS            TcR (fragment): tetracycline efflux protein; tet; confers resistance to tetracycline
   3344..3362    +  promoter       tet promoter (fragment): E. coli promoter for tetracycline efflux protein gene
   3452..4330    -  CDS            araC: L-arabinose regulatory protein; araC
   4357..4641    +  promoter       araBAD promoter: araBAD; promoter of the L-arabinose operon of E. coli; the araC regulatory gene is transcribed in the opposite direction (Guzman et al., 1995)
   4662..4693    +  misc_feature   MCS (fragment): pUC18/19 multiple cloning site
   4695..4727    +  misc_feature   MCS (fragment): pUC18/19 multiple cloning site
   4734..4756    +  RBS            RBS: efficient ribosome binding site from bacteriophage T7 gene 10 (Olins and Rangwala, 1989)
   4764..6038    +  CDS            waaA: KDTA_HAEIN - Also known as kdtA. Experimental evidence at protein level: Swiss-Prot protein existence level 1. Involved in lipopolysaccharide (LPS) biosynthesis. Catalyzes the transfer of a single 3-deoxy-D-manno-octulosonate (Kdo) residue from CMP-Kdo to lipid IV(A), the tetraacyldisaccharide-1,4'- bisphosphate precursor of lipid A. Is strictly monofunctional, i.e. is capable of adding only a single Kdo residue to the acceptor lipid. From Haemophilus influenzae (strain ATCC 51907 / DSM 11121 / KW20 / Rd).
   6131..6246    +  ncRNA          5S rRNA: Accession: RF00001 - 5S ribosomal RNA
   6250..6336    +  terminator     rrnB T1 terminator: Escherichia coli rrnB; transcription terminator T1 from the E. coli rrnB gene
   6428..6455    +  terminator     rrnB T2 terminator: transcription terminator T2 from the E. coli rrnB gene
   6474..6565    +  promoter       AmpR promoter: bla
   6566..6685    +  CDS            AmpR (fragment): β-lactamase; bla; confers resistance to ampicillin, carbenicillin, and related antibiotics
