[The description below was written by a language model from this plasmid's Addgene catalogue record and pLannotate feature annotations shown in this document.]
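Description:
pHEH-4 is an arabinose-inducible bacterial expression plasmid built on the pBAD33.1 backbone, about 6.7 kb in the depositor's full sequence. It replicates in E. coli from the medium-copy p15A origin, which is compatible with ColE1-type plasmids and so allows co-maintenance with a second vector. Selection is by chloramphenicol through the cat gene and its own promoter. An f1 phage origin is also present. The annotation also picks up several backbone remnants: partial β-lactamase segments with the AmpR promoter, fragments of a tetracycline resistance gene and its promoter, a piece of IS1, and short matches to ColE1 and RSF origins. None of these is annotated as a complete element, and chloramphenicol is the only resistance listed in the record.

The expression cassette consists of the divergently transcribed araC regulator gene and the araBAD promoter, followed by polylinker remnants, the efficient ribosome binding site from phage T7 gene 10, a roughly 1.3 kb open reading frame, and the rrnB region (5S rRNA, T1 and T2 terminators). AraC represses the promoter in the absence of L-arabinose and activates it when the sugar is present, giving titratable expression. The insert is named HEH-4. The automated annotation matches it to Haemophilus influenzae waaA (kdtA), the monofunctional Kdo transferase that adds a single Kdo residue from CMP-Kdo to lipid IVA during lipopolysaccharide biosynthesis. The associated publication concerns interchangeable domains between the E. coli and H. influenzae Kdo transferases, so the name may denote a chimeric enzyme. However, the record does not state the domain composition or junctions. No epitope or purification tags are annotated. The plasmid appears suited to controlled expression of this Kdo transferase variant in E. coli for functional study.
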