Addgene plasmid #36283: pHEH-4
Depositing lab: Christian Raetz. Depositing organization: Duke University. Publication: Interchangeable domains in the Kdo transferases of Escherichia coli and Haemophilus influenzae. Chung HS, Raetz CR. Biochemistry. 2010 May 18;49(19):4126-37. 10.1021/bi100343e PubMed 20394418.
Backbone
  Vector backbone: pBAD33.1
Growth in bacteria
  Bacterial resistance: Chloramphenicol, 25 μg/mL
  Growth temperature: 37°C
  Growth strain: XL1 Blue
  Copy number: Unknown
Gene/Insert
  Gene/Insert name: HEH-4
Terms and licenses: Academic/Nonprofit Terms; Industry Terms: Not Available to Industry
How to cite: pHEH-4 was a gift from Christian Raetz (Addgene plasmid # 36283 ; http://n2t.net/addgene:36283 ; RRID:Addgene_36283)
