>Addgene plasmid #36283 | pHEH-4 | addgene partial sequence | sequence record 49957 | ARA_promoter-F 5'-ctgacgctttttatcgcaactctctactg-3'
GCGAATTCGAGCTCGGTACCCGGGGATCCTCTAGAAATAATTTTGTTTAACTTTAAGAAGGAGATATACA
TATGTGGCGTTTTTTTTATACCAGCTTGCTTTTAATTTGCCAGCCGTTGATATTGTGTTTTATTGGCTTG
CTCAGTGTTAAATCTCCACGTTATCGTCAGCGTTTGGCTGAACGTTATGGTTTTTATCGCCATCCGCTAA
AACCAGGCGGGATCTTTATCCACGCAGCCTCCGTAGGGGAAGTGATTGCTGCGACACCGCTGGTTCGTCA
ATTGCAACAAGATTATCCACATTTATCCATTACTTTTACGACTTTTACGCCCACAGGTTCAGAGCGCGTC
AAAGCCACTTTTGGAGATAGTGTTTTTCATTATTATCTCCCCCTTGATTTACCTTTTTCGATCCATCGTT
TTATTAATTTTGTACAACCTAAATTATGTATCGTGATGGAAACAGAACTTTGGCCTAATCTTATTCATCA
ATTATTTTTACGCAATATTCCATTTGTTATCGCTAATGCACGTTTATCTGCGCGTTCTGCGCATCGTTAC
GGAAAAATAAAAGCGCACTTACAAACAATGTGGTCACAAATTAGCTTGATTGCAGCGCAGGATAACATTA
GTGGAAAACGCTATGCCACTTTGGGCTATCCAAAGGAAAAATTGAATATCACGGGCAATATTAAATATGA
TCTCAATACGAATGATGAACTATTACGTAAAATTGATTCATTGCGCACCCTTTGGAAACAAGATCGCCCA
ATATGGATTGCTGCCAGCACGCATAATGGAGAAGATGAAATCATTTTAAAATCTCACCGCGCTTTGTTAG
CAAAATACCCAAA
